Addgene plasmid #162269: 6WAU
Purpose: Bacterial Expression
Depositing lab: Cheryl Arrowsmith. Depositing organization: University of Toronto.
Backbone
  Vector backbone: pET28-MHL
  Backbone manufacturer: SGC (Addgene Plasmid # 26096)
  Vector type: Bacterial Expression
Growth in bacteria
  Bacterial resistance: Kanamycin, 50 μg/mL
  Growth temperature: 37°C
  Growth strain: DH5alpha
  Copy number: Low Copy
Gene/Insert
  Gene/Insert name: PHF19 (alt name: PHF19:APC051-C08:C29898)
  Species: H. sapiens (human)
  Insert size (bp): 177
  Entrez Gene: PHF19 (a.k.a. MTF2L1, PCL3, TDRD19B)
  Promoter: T7
  Tag / fusion protein: 6xHis-TEV (N terminal on insert)
  Cloning method: Ligation Independent Cloning
  Sequencing primers: 5′ T7; 3′ T7-term
Terms and licenses: Academic/Nonprofit Terms; Industry Terms: Not Available to Industry
Depositor comments: N-terminal tag AA:MHHHHHHSSGRENLYFQG. SGC Clone ID:PHF19:APC051-C08:C29898. SGC Clone ID:http://www.thesgc.org/structures/6WAU/
How to cite: 6WAU was a gift from Cheryl Arrowsmith (Addgene plasmid # 162269 ; http://n2t.net/addgene:162269 ; RRID:Addgene_162269)
