[The description below was written by a language model from this plasmid's Addgene catalogue record and pLannotate feature annotations shown in this document.]
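Description:
6WAU is a bacterial expression plasmid built on the pET28-MHL backbone from the Structural Genomics Consortium, carrying a short 177 bp fragment of human PHF19 (also known as PCL3, MTF2L1 or TDRD19B) inserted by ligation-independent cloning. PHF19 is a Polycomb-group protein that binds histone H3 trimethylated at Lys-36 and recruits the PRC2 complex. The record does not state which domain of the protein the fragment covers. The plasmid name matches the identifier of a structure entry linked in the depositor comments, suggesting the clone was used to produce protein for structural work.

Expression is driven by a T7 promoter followed by a lac operator and the phage T7 gene 10 ribosome binding site, with a T7 terminator downstream. A plasmid-borne lacI gene under its own promoter supplies lac repressor, so transcription stays repressed until it is induced with IPTG in a host that provides T7 RNA polymerase. The insert is fused at its N terminus to a 6xHis tag followed by a TEV protease site, allowing metal-affinity purification and later removal of the tag. The automated annotation labels this region as a capTEV fragment. It also flags a His-tag fragment and a short SET1-like stretch downstream of the insert, which are probably backbone remnants; the record describes only the N-terminal tag.

The plasmid is selected with kanamycin through the aph(3')-Ia gene and replicates from a pBR322-type ColE1 origin accompanied by rop and bom, consistent with its low-copy listing. An f1 origin is also present, along with vestigial tetracycline-resistance fragments flanking lacI.
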