Features (pLannotate 1.2.2; 20 found; start..end, strand, type, name):
     15..37      +  RBS            RBS: efficient ribosome binding site from bacteriophage T7 gene 10 (Olins and Rangwala, 1989)
     45..63      +  CDS            capTEV™ (fragment): composite tag for in vivo biotinylation, TEV protease cleavage, and 6xHis tagging
     98..274     +  CDS            PHF19 (fragment): PHF19_HUMAN - Also known as PCL3. Experimental evidence at protein level: Swiss-Prot protein existence level 1. Polycomb group (PcG) protein that specifically binds histone H3 trimethylated at 'Lys-36' (H3K36me3) and recruits the PRC2 complex, thus enhancing PRC2 H3K27me3 methylation activity (PubMed:15563832, PubMed:18691976, PubMed:23160351, PubMed:23228662, PubMed:23273982, PubMed:29499137, PubMed:23104054, PubMed:31959557). Probably involved in the transition from an active state to a repressed state in embryonic stem cells: acts by binding to H3K36me3, a mark for transcriptional activatio
    304..321     +  CDS            9xHis (fragment): 9xHis affinity tag
    331..380     +  CDS            SET1 (fragment): solubility-enhancement tag derived from T7 phage gene 10B
    388..435     +  terminator     T7 terminator: transcription terminator for bacteriophage T7 RNA polymerase
    472..900     +  rep_origin     f1 ori (sequence partly withheld): f1 bacteriophage origin of replication; arrow indicates direction of (+) strand synthesis
    953..1010    +  promoter       AmpR promoter (fragment): bla
   1019..1834    -  CDS            KanR: aminoglycoside phosphotransferase; aph(3')-Ia; confers resistance to kanamycin in bacteria or G418 (Geneticin®) in eukaryotes
   1956..2544    +  rep_origin     ori: high-copy-number ColE1/pMB1/pBR322/pUC origin of replication
   2730..2869    -  misc_feature   bom: basis of mobility region from pBR322
   2971..3162    -  CDS            rop: Rop protein, which maintains plasmids at low copy number; rop
   3179..3559    +  CDS            YPB1_ECOLX: Protein predicted: Swiss-Prot protein existence level 4. From Escherichia coli.
   3631..3922    -  CDS            TcR (fragment): tetracycline efflux protein; tet; confers resistance to tetracycline
   3937..3958    -  protein_bind   CAP binding site: CAP binding activates transcription in the presence of cAMP. E. coli catabolite activator protein
   3971..5053    -  CDS            lacI: lac repressor; lacI; The lac repressor binds to the lac operator to inhibit transcription in E. coli. This inhibition can be relieved by adding lactose or isopropyl-β-D-thiogalactopyranoside (IPTG).
   5054..5131    -  promoter       lacI promoter: lacI
   5139..5418    -  CDS            TcR (fragment): tetracycline efflux protein; tet; confers resistance to tetracycline
   5440..5458    +  promoter       T7 promoter: promoter for bacteriophage T7 RNA polymerase
   5459..5483    +  protein_bind   lac operator: The lac repressor binds to the lac operator to inhibit transcription in E. coli. This inhibition can be relieved by adding lactose or isopropyl-β-D-thiogalactopyranoside (IPTG). lac repressor encoded by lacI
>Addgene plasmid #162269 | 6WAU | addgene full sequence | sequence record 319835 | Addgene NGS Result
CCTCTAGAAATAATTTTGTTTAACTTTAAGAAGGAGATATACCATGCATCATCATCATCATCACAGCAGC
GGCAGAGAAAACTTGTATTTCCAGGGCTCCAAACTGACGGAGGGCCAGTATGTGCTGTGCCGGTGGACAG
ATGGCCTGTACTACCTCGGGAAGATCAAGAGGGTCAGCAGCTCTAAGCAAAGCTGCCTCGTGACTTTCGA
AGATAATTCCAAATACTGGGTCCTATGGAAGGACATACAGCATGCCGGTGTTCCAGGAGAGGAGTGATGA
CGAAGCTTGCGGCCGCACTCGAGCACCACCACCACCACCACTGAGATCCGGCTGCTAACAAAGCCCGAAA
GGAAGCTGAGTTGGCTGCTGCCACCGCTGAGCAATAACTAGCATAACCCCTTGGGGCCTCTAAACGGGTC
TTGAGGGGTTTTTTGCTGAAAGGAGGAACTATATCCGGATTGGCGAATGGG
[124 nt withheld, positions 472-595]
C
[91 nt withheld, positions 597-687]
A
[49 nt withheld, positions 689-737]
CCTTTGACGTTGGAGTCCACGTTCTTT
[37 nt withheld, positions 765-801]
ACCCTATCTCGGTCTATTCTTTTGATTTATAAGGGATTTTGCCGATTTCGGCCTATTGGTTAAAAAATGA
GCTGATTTAACAAAAATTTAACGCGAATTTTAACAAAATATTAACGCTTACAATTTAGGTGGCACTTTTC
GGGGAAATGTGCGCGGAACCCCTATTTGTTTATTTTTCTAAATACATTCAAATATGTATCCGCTCATGAA
TTAATTCTTAGAAAAACTCATCGAGCATCAAATGAAACTGCAATTTATTCATATCAGGATTATCAATACC
ATATTTTTGAAAAAGCCGTTTCTGTAATGAAGGAGAAAACTCACCGAGGCAGTTCCATAGGATGGCAAGA
TCCTGGTATCGGTCTGCGATTCCGACTCGTCCAACATCAATACAACCTATTAATTTCCCCTCGTCAAAAA
TAAGGTTATCAAGTGAGAAATCACCATGAGTGACGACTGAATCCGGTGAGAATGGCAAAAGTTTATGCAT
TTCTTTCCAGACTTGTTCAACAGGCCAGCCATTACGCTCGTCATCAAAATCACTCGCATCAACCAAACCG
TTATTCATTCGTGATTGCGCCTGAGCGAGACGAAATACGCGATCGCTGTTAAAAGGACAATTACAAACAG
GAATCGAATGCAACCGGCGCAGGAACACTGCCAGCGCATCAACAATATTTTCACCTGAATCAGGATATTC
TTCTAATACCTGGAATGCTGTTTTCCCGGGGATCGCAGTGGTGAGTAACCATGCATCATCAGGAGTACGG
ATAAAATGCTTGATGGTCGGAAGAGGCATAAATTCCGTCAGCCAGTTTAGTCTGACCATCTCATCTGTAA
CATCATTGGCAACGCTACCTTTGCCATGTTTCAGAAACAACTCTGGCGCATCGGGCTTCCCATACAATCG
ATAGATTGTCGCACCTGATTGCCCGACATTATCGCGAGCCCATTTATACCCATATAAATCAGCATCCATG
TTGGAATTTAATCGCGGCCTAGAGCAAGACGTTTCCCGTTGAATATGGCTCATAACACCCCTTGTATTAC
TGTTTATGTAAGCAGACAGTTTTATTGTTCATGACCAAAATCCCTTAACGTGAGTTTTCGTTCCACTGAG
CGTCAGACCCCGTAGAAAAGATCAAAGGATCTTCTTGAGATCCTTTTTTTCTGCGCGTAATCTGCTGCTT
GCAAACAAAAAAACCACCGCTACCAGCGGTGGTTTGTTTGCCGGATCAAGAGCTACCAACTCTTTTTCCG
AAGGTAACTGGCTTCAGCAGAGCGCAGATACCAAATACTGTCCTTCTAGTGTAGCCGTAGTTAGGCCACC
ACTTCAAGAACTCTGTAGCACCGCCTACATACCTCGCTCTGCTAATCCTGTTACCAGTGGCTGCTGCCAG
TGGCGATAAGTCGTGTCTTACCGGGTTGGACTCAAGACGATAGTTACCGGATAAGGCGCAGCGGTCGGGC
TGAACGGGGGGTTCGTGCACACAGCCCAGCTTGGAGCGAACGACCTACACCGAACTGAGATACCTACAGC
GTGAGCTATGAGAAAGCGCCACGCTTCCCGAAGGGAGAAAGGCGGACAGGTATCCGGTAAGCGGCAGGGT
CGGAACAGGAGAGCGCACGAGGGAGCTTCCAGGGGGAAACGCCTGGTATCTTTATAGTCCTGTCGGGTTT
CGCCACCTCTGACTTGAGCGTCGATTTTTGTGATGCTCGTCAGGGGGGCGGAGCCTATGGAAAAACGCCA
GCAACGCGGCCTTTTTACGGTTCCTGGCCTTTTGCTGGCCTTTTGCTCACATGTTCTTTCCTGCGTTATC
CCCTGATTCTGTGGATAACCGTATTACCGCCTTTGAGTGAGCTGATACCGCTCGCCGCAGCCGAACGACC
GAGCGCAGCGAGTCAGTGAGCGAGGAAGCGGAAGAGCGCCTGATGCGGTATTTTCTCCTTACGCATCTGT
GCGGTATTTCACACCGCAATGGTGCACTCTCAGTACAATCTGCTCTGATGCCGCATAGTTAAGCCAGTAT
ACACTCCGCTATCGCTACGTGACTGGGTCATGGCTGCGCCCCGACACCCGCCAACACCCGCTGACGCGCC
CTGACGGGCTTGTCTGCTCCCGGCATCCGCTTACAGACAAGCTGTGACCGTCTCCGGGAGCTGCATGTGT
CAGAGGTTTTCACCGTCATCACCGAAACGCGCGAGGCAGCTGCGGTAAAGCTCATCAGCGTGGTCGTGAA
GCGATTCACAGATGTCTGCCTGTTCATCCGCGTCCAGCTCGTTGAGTTTCTCCAGAAGCGTTAATGTCTG
GCTTCTGATAAAGCGGGCCATGTTAAGGGCGGTTTTTTCCTGTTTGGTCACTGATGCCTCCGTGTAAGGG
GGATTTCTGTTCATGGGGGTAATGATACCGATGAAACGAGAGAGGATGCTCACGATACGGGTTACTGATG
ATGAACATGCCCGGTTACTGGAACGTTGTGAGGGTAAACAACTGGCGGTATGGATGCGGCGGGACCAGAG
AAAAATCACTCAGGGTCAATGCCAGCGCTTCGTTAATACAGATGTAGGTGTTCCACAGGGTAGCCAGCAG
CATCCTGCGATGCAGATCCGGAACATAATGGTGCAGGGCGCTGACTTCCGCGTTTCCAGACTTTACGAAA
CACGGAAACCGAAGACCATTCATGTTGTTGCTCAGGTCGCAGACGTTTTGCAGCAGCAGTCGCTTCACGT
TCGCTCGCGTATCGGTGATTCATTCTGCTAACCAGTAAGGCAACCCCGCCAGCCTAGCCGGGTCCTCAAC
GACAGGAGCACGATCATGCGCACCCGTGGGGCCGCCATGCCGGCGATAATGGCCTGCTTCTCGCCGAAAC
GTTTGGTGGCGGGACCAGTGACGAAGGCTTGAGCGAGGGCGTGCAAGATTCCGAATACCGCAAGCGACAG
GCCGATCATCGTCGCGCTCCAGCGAAAGCGGTCCTCGCCGAAAATGACCCAGAGCGCTGCCGGCACCTGT
CCTACGAGTTGCATGATAAAGAAGACAGTCATAAGTGCGGCGACGATAGTCATGCCCCGCGCCCACCGGA
AGGAGCTGACTGGGTTGAAGGCTCTCAAGGGCATCGGTCGAGATCCCGGTGCCTAATGAGTGAGCTAACT
TACATTAATTGCGTTGCGCTCACTGCCCGCTTTCCAGTCGGGAAACCTGTCGTGCCAGCTGCATTAATGA
ATCGGCCAACGCGCGGGGAGAGGCGGTTTGCGTATTGGGCGCCAGGGTGGTTTTTCTTTTCACCAGTGAG
ACGGGCAACAGCTGATTGCCCTTCACCGCCTGGCCCTGAGAGAGTTGCAGCAAGCGGTCCACGCTGGTTT
GCCCCAGCAGGCGAAAATCCTGTTTGATGGTGGTTAACGGCGGGATATAACATGAGCTGTCTTCGGTATC
GTCGTATCCCACTACCGAGATATCCGCACCAACGCGCAGCCCGGACTCGGTAATGGCGCGCATTGCGCCC
AGCGCCATCTGATCGTTGGCAACCAGCATCGCAGTGGGAACGATGCCCTCATTCAGCATTTGCATGGTTT
GTTGAAAACCGGACATGGCACTCCAGTCGCCTTCCCGTTCCGCTATCGGCTGAATTTGATTGCGAGTGAG
ATATTTATGCCAGCCAGCCAGACGCAGACGCGCCGAGACAGAACTTAATGGGCCCGCTAACAGCGCGATT
TGCTGGTGACCCAATGCGACCAGATGCTCCACGCCCAGTCGCGTACCGTCTTCATGGGAGAAAATAATAC
TGTTGATGGGTGTCTGGTCAGAGACATCAAGAAATAACGCCGGAACATTAGTGCAGGCAGCTTCCACAGC
AATGGCATCCTGGTCATCCAGCGGATAGTTAATGATCAGCCCACTGACGCGTTGCGCGAGAAGATTGTGC
ACCGCCGCTTTACAGGCTTCGACGCCGCTTCGTTCTACCATCGACACCACCACGCTGGCACCCAGTTGAT
CGGCGCGAGATTTAATCGCCGCGACAATTTGCGACGGCGCGTGCAGGGCCAGACTGGAGGTGGCAACGCC
AATCAGCAACGACTGTTTGCCCGCCAGTTGTTGTGCCACGCGGTTGGGAATGTAATTCAGCTCCGCCATC
GCCGCTTCCACTTTTTCCCGCGTTTTCGCAGAAACGTGGCTGGCCTGGTTCACCACGCGGGAAACGGTCT
GATAAGAGACACCGGCATACTCTGCGACATCGTATAACGTTACTGGTTTCACATTCACCACCCTGAATTG
ACTCTCTTCCGGGCGCTATCATGCCATACCGCGAAAGGTTTTGCGCCATTCGATGGTGTCCGGGATCTCG
ACGCTCTCCCTTATGCGACTCCTGCATTAGGAAGCAGCCCAGTAGTAGGTTGAGGCCGTTGAGCACCGCC
GCCGCAAGGAATGGTGCATGCAAGGAGATGGCGCCCAACAGTCCCCCGGCCACGGGGCCTGCCACCATAC
CCACGCCGAAACAAGCGCTCATGAGCCCGAAGTGGCGAGCCCGATCTTCCCCATCGGTGATGTCGGCGAT
ATAGGCGCCAGCAACCGCACCTGTGGCGCCGGTGATGCCGGCCACGATGCGTCCGGCGTAGAGGATCGAG
ATCTCGATCCCGCGAAATTAATACGACTCACTATAGGGGAATTGTGAGCGGATAACAATTCC
