>Addgene plasmid #162269 | 6WAU | depositor partial sequence | sequence record 314552 | Insert sequence
TCCAAACTGACGGAGGGCCAGTATGTGCTGTGCCGGTGGACAGATGGCCTGTACTACCTCGGGAAGATCA
AGAGGGTCAGCAGCTCTAAGCAAAGCTGCCTCGTGACTTTCGAAGATAATTCCAAATACTGGGTCCTATG
GAAGGACATACAGCATGCCGGTGTTCCAGGAGAGGAG
